>Addgene plasmid #211125 | pBiT3.1-N_PLRG1:1-514 | addgene full sequence | sequence record 426008 | Addgene NGS Result
AAGACGCGTTAATTAAGACGTCGGCAGTGAAAAAAATGCTTTATTTGTGAAATTTGTGATGCTATTGCTT
TATTTGTAACCATTATAAGCTGCAATAAACAAGTTAACAACAACAATTGCATTCATTTTATGTTTCAGGT
TCAGGGGGAGGTGTGGGAGGTTTTTTAAAGCAAGTAAAACCTCTACAAATGTGGTATGGCTGATTATGAT
CCGCGGCCGCAATACGTCGACGTTATCAGCTGACTTCGTACGAGAGCCTAGGATTATGGCGCGCCACTAG
TTATTAATAGTAATCAATTACGGGGTCATTAGTTCATAGCCCATATATGGAGTTCCGCGTTACATAACTT
ACGGTAAATGGCCCGCCTGGCTGACCGCCCAACGACCCCCGCCCATTGACGTCAATAATGACGTATGTTC
CCATAGTAACGCCAATAGGGACTTTCCATTGACGTCAATGGGTGGAGTATTTACGGTAAACTGCCCACTT
GGCAGTACATCAAGTGTATCATATGCCAAGTCCGCCCCCTATTGACGTCAATGACGGTAAATGGCCCGCC
TGGCATTATGCCCAGTACATGACCTTACGGGACTTTCCTACTTGGCAGTACATCTACGTATTAGTCATCG
CTATTACCATGGTGATGCGGTTTTGGCAGTACACCAATGGGCGTGGATAGCGGTTTGACTCACGGGGATT
TCCAAGTCTCCACCCCATTGACGTCAATGGGAGTTTGTTTTGGCACCAAAATCAACGGGACTTTCCAAAA
TGTCGTAATAACCCCGCCCCGTTGACGCAAATGGGCGGTAGGCGTGTACGGTGGGAGGTCTATATAAGCA
GAGCTGGTTTAGTGAACCGTCAGATCACTAGAATCTTTATTGCGGTAGTTTATCACAGTTAAATTGCTAA
CGCAGTCAGTGCTTCTGACACAACAGTCTCGAACTTAAGCTGCAGAAGTTGGTCGTGAGGCACTGGGCAG
GTAAGTATCAAGGTTACAAGACAGGTTTAAGGAGACCAATAGAAACTGGGCTTGTCGAGACAGAGAAGAC
TCTTGCGTTTCTGATAGGCACCTATTGGTCTTACTGACATCCACTTTGCCTTTCTCTCCACAGGTGTCCA
CTCCCAGTTCAATTACAGCTCTTAAGGCTAGAGTATTAATACGACTCACTATAGGGGTTAGCGATCGCCA
TGGTGAGCGGCTGGCGGCTGTTCAAGAAGATTAGCGGGAGCTCCGGTGGCTCGAGCGGTATGGTCGAGGA
GGTACAGAAACATTCTGTACACACCCTTGTGTTCAGGTCGTTGAAGAGGACCCATGACATGTTTGTAGCT
GATAATGGAAAACCTGTGCCTTTAGATGAAGAGAGTCACAAACGAAAAATGGCAATCAAGCTTCGTAATG
AGTATGGTCCTGTGTTGCATATGCCTACTTCAAAAGAAAATCTTAAAGAGAAGGGTCCTCAGAATGCAAC
GGATTCATATGTTCATAAACAGTACCCTGCCAATCAAGGACAAGAAGTTGAATACTTTGTGGCAGGTACA
CATCCATACCCACCAGGACCTGGGGTTGCTTTGACAGCAGATACTAAGATCCAGAGAATGCCAAGTGAAT
CAGCTGCACAGTCCTTAGCGGTGGCATTACCTTTGCAGACCAAGGCTGATGCAAATCGTACTGCCCCTAG
TGGAAGTGAATACCGACATCCTGGGGCTTCTGACCGTCCACAGCCTACAGCGATGAATTCAATTGTCATG
GAGACTGGCAATACCAAGAACTCTGCACTGATGGCTAAAAAAGCCCCTACAATGCCAAAACCCCAGTGGC
ACCCACCGTGGAAACTCTACAGGGTTATCAGTGGGCATCTTGGCTGGGTTCGATGTATTGCTGTGGAACC
TGGAAATCAGTGGTTTGTTACTGGATCTGCTGACAGAACTATAAAGATCTGGGACTTGGCTAGTGGCAAA
TTAAAACTGTCATTGACTGGGCATATTAGTACTGTGCGGGGCGTGATAGTAAGCACAAGGAGCCCATATC
TGTTCTCTTGTGGAGAAGACAAACAAGTGAAATGCTGGGATCTCGAATACAATAAGGTTATACGGCATTA
TCATGGACATTTAAGTGCAGTGTATGGTTTGGATTTGCACCCGACAATCGATGTGTTGGTAACCTGTAGT
CGAGATTCAACTGCACGGATTTGGGATGTGAGAACTAAAGCCAGTGTACACACATTATCTGGACATACAA
ATGCAGTTGCTACAGTGAGATGTCAGGCTGCAGAACCACAAATTATTACAGGAAGCCATGATACTACAAT
TCGATTATGGGATCTGGTGGCTGGAAAAACAAGAGTGACATTAACAAATCACAAAAAATCAGTTAGGGCT
GTGGTTTTACATCCAAGACATTACACATTTGCATCTGGTTCTCCAGATAACATAAAGCAGTGGAAATTCC
CTGATGGAAGTTTCATTCAAAATCTTTCCGGTCATAATGCTATTATTAACACATTGACGGTAAATTCTGA
TGGAGTGCTTGTATCTGGAGCTGACAATGGCACCATGCATCTTTGGGACTGGAGAACTGGCTACAATTTT
CAGAGAGTTCACGCAGCTGTGCAACCTGGGTCTTTGGACAGTGAATCAGGAATATTTGCTTGTGCTTTTG
ATCAGTCTGAAAGTCGATTACTAACAGCTGAAGCTGATAAAACCATTAAAGTATACAGAGAGGATGACAC
AGCCACAGAAGAAACTCATCCAGTCAGCTGGAAACCAGAAATTATCAAGAGAAAGAGATTTTAATCTAGA
GGTCAAGCTTCGGGGGTTTAAACCTGCAGGCATGCAAGCTGATTTGGCTGCTGCCACCGCTGAGCAAGGC
CGCTTCGAGCAGACATGATAAGATACATTGATGAGTTTGGACAAACCACAACTAGAATGCAGTGAAAAAA
ATGCTTTATTTGTGAAATTTGTGATGCTATTGCTTTATTTGTAACCATTATAAGCTGCAATAAACAAGTT
AACAACAACAATTGCATTCATTTTATGTTTCAGGTTCAGGGGGAGATGTGGGAGGTTTTTTTAAGCAAGT
AAAACCTCTACAAATGTGGTAAAATCTTAATTAAGACTTCTAATATAACTTCGTATAGCATACATTATAC
GAAGTTATGGTTCCACTGTTGACAATTAATCATCGGCATAGTATATCGGCATAGTATAATACGACAAGGT
GAGGAACTAAACCCAGGAGGCAGATCATGATTGAACAAGATGGATTGCACGCAGGTTCTCCGGCCGCTTG
GGTGGAGAGGCTATTCGGCTATGACTGGGCACAACAGACAATCGGCTGCTCTGATGCCGCCGTGTTCCGG
CTGTCAGCGCAGGGGCGCCCGGTTCTTTTTGTCAAGACCGACCTGTCCGGTGCCCTGAATGAACTGCAGG
ACGAGGCAGCGCGGCTATCGTGGCTGGCCACGACGGGCGTTCCTTGCGCAGCTGTGCTCGACGTTGTCAC
TGAAGCGGGAAGGGACTGGCTGCTATTGGGCGAAGTGCCGGGGCAGGATCTCCTGTCATCTCACCTTGCT
CCTGCCGAGAAAGTATCCATCATGGCTGATGCAATGCGGCGGCTGCATACGCTTGATCCGGCTACCTGCC
CATTCGACCACCAAGCGAAACATCGCATCGAGCGAGCACGTACTCGGATGGAAGCCGGTCTTGTCGATCA
GGATGATCTGGACGAAGAGCATCAGGGGCTCGCGCCAGCCGAACTGTTCGCCAGGCTCAAGGCGCGCATG
CCCGACGGCGAGGATCTCGTCGTGACCCATGGCGATGCCTGCTTGCCGAATATCATGGTGGAAAATGGCC
GCTTTTCTGGATTCATCGACTGTGGCCGGCTGGGTGTGGCGGACCGCTATCAGGACATAGCGTTGGCTAC
CCGTGATATTGCTGAAGAGCTTGGCGGCGAATGGGCTGACCGCTTCCTCGTGCTTTACGGTATCGCCGCT
CCCGATTCGCAGCGCATCGCCTTCTATCGCCTTCTTGACGAGTTCTTCTGATTCGAAATGACCGACCAAG
CGACGCCCAACCGGTATCAGCTCACTCAAAGGCGGTAATACGGTTATCCACAGAATCAGGGGATAACGCA
GGAAAGAACATGTGAGCAAAAGGCCAGCAAAAGGCCAGGAACCGTAAAAAGGCCGCGTTGCTGGCGTTTT
TCCATAGGCTCCGCCCCCCTGACGAGCATCACAAAAATCGACGCTCAAGTCAGAGGTGGCGAAACCCGAC
AGGACTATAAAGATACCAGGCGTTTCCCCCTGGAAGCTCCCTCGTGCGCTCTCCTGTTCCGACCCTGCCG
CTTACCGGATACCTGTCCGCCTTTCTCCCTTCGGGAAGCGTGGCGCTTTCTCATAGCTCACGCTGTAGGT
ATCTCAGTTCGGTGTAGGTCGTTCGCTCCAAGCTGGGCTGTGTGCACGAACCCCCCGTTCAGCCCGACCG
CTGCGCCTTATCCGGTAACTATCGTCTTGAGTCCAACCCGGTAAGACACGACTTATCGCCACTGGCAGCA
GCCACTGGTAACAGGATTAGCAGAGCGAGGTATGTAGGCGGTGCTACAGAGTTCTTGAAGTGGTGGCCTA
ACTACGGCTACACTAGAAGGACAGTATTTGGTATCTGCGCTCTGCTGAAGCCAGTTACCTTCGGAAAAAG
AGTTGGTAGCTCTTGATCCGGCAAACAAACCACCGCTGGTAGCGGTGGTTTTTTTGTTTGCAAGCAGCAG
ATTACGCGCAGAAAAAAAGGATTTCAAGAAGATCCTTTGATCTTTTCTACGGGGTCTGACGCTCAGTGGA
ACGAAAACTCACGTTAAGGGATTTTGGTCATGAGATTATCAAAAAGGATCTTCACCTAGATCCTTTTATA
GTCCGGAATCGTCACACAAAAAACCAACACACAGATGTAATGAAAATAAAGATATTTTATTGCGGCCATC
GTGATGGCTAGAGTTTAGCCCTCCCACACATAACCAGAGGGCAGCAATTCACGAATCCCAACTGCCGTCG
GCTGTCCATCACTGTCCTTCACTATGGCTTTGATCCCAGGATGCAGATCGAGAAGCACCTGTCGGCACCG
TCCGCAGGGGCTCAAGATGCCCCTGTTCTCATTTCCGATCGCGACGATACAAGTCAGGTTGCCAGCTGCC
GCAGCAGCAGCAGTGCCCAGCACCACGAGTTCTGCACAAGGTCCCCCAGTAAAATGATATACATTGACAC
CAGTGAAGATGCGGCCGTCGCTAGAGAGAGCTGCGCTGGCGACGCTGTAGTCTTCAGAGATGGGGATGCT
GTTGATTGTAGCCGTTGCTCTTTCAATGAGGGTGGATTCTTCTTGAGACAAAGGCTTGGCCATGGTGGCG
CTAGTGTCAGAAGAATCGAGCTTTTTGCAAAAGCCTAGGCCTCCAAAAAAGCCTCCTCACTACTTCTGGA
ATAGCTCAGAGGCCGAGGCGGCCTCGGCCTCTGCATAAATAAAAAAAATTAGTCAGCCATGGGGCGGAGA
ATGGGCGGAACTGGGCGGAGTTAGGGGCGGGATGGGCGGAGTTAGGGGCGGGACTATGGTTGCTGACTAA
TTGAGATGCATGCTTTGCATACTTCTGCCTGCTGGGGAGCCTGGGGACTTTCCACACCTGGTTGCTGACT
AATTGAGATGCATGCTTTGCATACTTCTGCCTGCTGGGGAGCCTGGGGACTTTCCACACCCTAACTGACA
CACATTCCACAGCTGGTTCTTTCCGCCTCAGAAGGTACCTAACCAAGTTCCTCTTTCAGAGGTTATTTCA
GGCCATGGTGCTGCGC
Features (pLannotate 1.2.2; 17 found; start..end, strand, type, name):
     24..105     -  polyA_signal   SV40 poly(A) signal: SV40 polyadenylation signal
    128..211     -  CDS            large T antigen (fragment): large T antigen from SV40 (simian virus 40)
    276..641     +  enhancer       CMV enhancer: human cytomegalovirus immediate early enhancer
    643..842     +  promoter       CMV promoter: human cytomegalovirus (CMV) immediate early promoter
    981..1113    +  intron         chimeric intron: chimera between introns from human β-globin and immunoglobulin heavy chain genes
   1157..1175    +  promoter       T7 promoter: promoter for bacteriophage T7 RNA polymerase
   1250..2791    +  CDS            PLRG1: PLRG1_HUMAN - Experimental evidence at protein level: Swiss-Prot protein existence level 1. Involved in pre-mRNA splicing as component of the spliceosome (PubMed:28502770, PubMed:28076346). Component of the PRP19-CDC5L complex that forms an integral part of the spliceosome and is required for activating pre-mRNA splicing (PubMed:11101529, PubMed:11544257). From Homo sapiens (Human).
   2822..2840    +  misc_feature   MCS (fragment): pUC18/19 multiple cloning site
   2889..3010    -  polyA_signal   SV40 poly(A) signal: SV40 polyadenylation signal
   3033..3101    -  CDS            large T antigen (fragment): large T antigen from SV40 (simian virus 40)
   3125..3158    +  protein_bind   loxP: Cre-mediated recombination occurs in the 8-bp core sequence (GCATACAT). Cre recombinase
   3168..3215    +  promoter       EM7 promoter: synthetic bacterial promoter&nbsp
   3247..4038    +  CDS            neo: KKA2_KLEPN - Also known as kan, nptII. Experimental evidence at protein level: Swiss-Prot protein existence level 1. Resistance to kanamycin, neomycin, paromomycin, ribostamycin, butirosin and gentamicin B. From Klebsiella pneumoniae.
   4199..4787    -  rep_origin     ori: high-copy-number ColE1/pMB1/pBR322/pUC origin of replication
   4913..4961    -  polyA_signal   poly(A) signal: synthetic polyadenylation signal
   4985..5383    -  CDS            BSD: blasticidin S deaminase; Aspergillus terreus BSD; confers resistance to blasticidin
   5414..5771    -  promoter       SV40 promoter: SV40 enhancer and early promoter
