[The description below was written by a language model from this plasmid's Addgene catalogue record and pLannotate feature annotations shown in this document.]
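Description:
pBiT3.1-N_PLRG1:1-514 is a mammalian expression plasmid built on Promega's pBiT3.1-N backbone, carrying full-length, wild-type human PLRG1 (residues M1 to F514, a 1,542 bp insert derived from a Mammalian Gene Collection clone). PLRG1 is a WD40-repeat spliceosome component and part of the PRP19-CDC5L complex. The sequenced plasmid is about 5.8 kb. It replicates in E. coli from a high-copy ColE1/pUC-type origin and is selected with kanamycin through a neo (nptII) gene driven by the bacterial EM7 promoter; a loxP site lies just upstream of this cassette.

Expression of the insert is driven by the CMV immediate-early enhancer and promoter, followed by a chimeric β-globin/immunoglobulin intron that improves transcript processing, and is terminated by an SV40 polyadenylation signal. A T7 promoter sits just upstream of the coding region and serves as the 5′ sequencing primer site. The open reading frame begins with an N-terminal HiBiT peptide joined to PLRG1 by a short glycine-serine linker. HiBiT is the small fragment of split NanoLuc luciferase, which produces luminescence when complemented with LgBiT, so the tagged protein can be quantified in cells or lysates. The insert was introduced by ligation-independent cloning, with the flanking XhoI and XbaI sites retained.

The catalogue lists neomycin/G418 as the mammalian selectable marker, but the annotated neo gene has only a bacterial promoter. The feature table instead shows a blasticidin S deaminase cassette with an SV40 early promoter and a synthetic poly(A) signal, so the marker usable in mammalian cells should be checked. The plasmid was deposited alongside a study of the ligandability of WD40-repeat proteins, though the record does not state the specific assay in which it was used.
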