Addgene plasmid #211125: pBiT3.1-N_PLRG1:1-514
Purpose: Mammalian expression of full-length human PLRG1. N-terminal HiBiT tag.
Depositing lab: Cheryl Arrowsmith. Depositing organization: University of Toronto. Publication: A Target Class Ligandability Evaluation of WD40 Repeat-Containing Proteins. Ackloo S, Li F, Szewczyk M, Seitova A, Loppnau P, Zeng H, Xu J, Ahmad S, Arnautova YA, Baghaie AJ, Beldar S, Bolotokova A, Centrella PA, Chau I, Clark MA, Cuozzo JW, Dehghani-Tafti S, Disch JS, Dong A, Dumas A, Feng JA, Ghiabi P, Gibson E, Gilmer J, Goldman B, Green SR, Guie MA, Guilinger JP, Harms N, Herasymenko O, Houliston S, Hutchinson A, Kearnes S, Keefe AD, Kimani SW, Kramer T, Kutera M, Kwak HA, Lento C, Li Y, Liu J, Loup J, Machado RAC, Mulhern CJ, Perveen S, Righetto GL, Riley P, Shrestha S, Sigel EA, Silva M, Sintchak MD, Slakman BL, Taylor RD, Thompson J, Torng W, Underkoffler C, von Rechenberg M, Walsh RT, Watson I, Wilson DJ, Wolf E, Yadav M, Yazdi AK, Zhang J, Zhang Y, Santhakumar V, Edwards AM, Barsyte-Lovejoy D, Schapira M, Brown PJ, Halabelian L, Arrowsmith CH. J Med Chem. 2025 Jan 23;68(2):1092-1112. doi: 10.1021/acs.jmedchem.4c02010. Epub 2024 Nov 4. PubMed 39495097.
Backbone
  Vector backbone: pBiT3.1-N
  Backbone manufacturer: Promega
  Vector type: Mammalian Expression
  Selectable markers: Neomycin (select with G418)
Growth in bacteria
  Bacterial resistance: Kanamycin, 50 μg/mL
  Growth temperature: 37°C
  Growth strain: DH5alpha
  Copy number: High Copy
Gene/Insert
  Gene/Insert name: PLRG1:M1-F514
  Species: H. sapiens (human)
  Insert size (bp): 1542
  Mutation: wild type
  Entrez Gene: PLRG1 (a.k.a. Cwc1, PRL1, PRP46, PRPF46, TANGO4)
  Promoter: CMV
  Tag / fusion protein: MVSGWRLFKKISGSSGGSSG (N terminal on insert)
  Cloning method: Ligation Independent Cloning
  Sequencing primers: 5′ T7; 3′ TTGCTCAGCGGTGGCAGCAG
Resource information
  A portion of this plasmid was derived from a plasmid made by: Mammalian Gene Collection (BC106004)
Terms and licenses: Academic/Nonprofit Terms; Industry Terms: Not Available to Industry
Depositor comments: 5' Cloning Site: Xho1 (not destroyed), 3' Cloning Site: Xba1 (not destroyed).
How to cite: pBiT3.1-N_PLRG1:1-514 was a gift from Cheryl Arrowsmith (Addgene plasmid # 211125 ; http://n2t.net/addgene:211125 ; RRID:Addgene_211125)
