>Addgene plasmid #211125 | pBiT3.1-N_PLRG1:1-514 | depositor partial sequence | sequence record 411728 | Insert sequence
ATGGTCGAGGAGGTACAGAAACATTCTGTACACACCCTTGTGTTCAGGTCGTTGAAGAGGACCCATGACA
TGTTTGTAGCTGATAATGGAAAACCTGTGCCTTTAGATGAAGAGAGTCACAAACGAAAAATGGCAATCAA
GCTTCGTAATGAGTATGGTCCTGTGTTGCATATGCCTACTTCAAAAGAAAATCTTAAAGAGAAGGGTCCT
CAGAATGCAACGGATTCATATGTTCATAAACAGTACCCTGCCAATCAAGGACAAGAAGTTGAATACTTTG
TGGCAGGTACACATCCATACCCACCAGGACCTGGGGTTGCTTTGACAGCAGATACTAAGATCCAGAGAAT
GCCAAGTGAATCAGCTGCACAGTCCTTAGCGGTGGCATTACCTTTGCAGACCAAGGCTGATGCAAATCGT
ACTGCCCCTAGTGGAAGTGAATACCGACATCCTGGGGCTTCTGACCGTCCACAGCCTACAGCGATGAATT
CAATTGTCATGGAGACTGGCAATACCAAGAACTCTGCACTGATGGCTAAAAAAGCCCCTACAATGCCAAA
ACCCCAGTGGCACCCACCGTGGAAACTCTACAGGGTTATCAGTGGGCATCTTGGCTGGGTTCGATGTATT
GCTGTGGAACCTGGAAATCAGTGGTTTGTTACTGGATCTGCTGACAGAACTATAAAGATCTGGGACTTGG
CTAGTGGCAAATTAAAACTGTCATTGACTGGGCATATTAGTACTGTGCGGGGCGTGATAGTAAGCACAAG
GAGCCCATATCTGTTCTCTTGTGGAGAAGACAAACAAGTGAAATGCTGGGATCTCGAATACAATAAGGTT
ATACGGCATTATCATGGACATTTAAGTGCAGTGTATGGTTTGGATTTGCACCCGACAATCGATGTGTTGG
TAACCTGTAGTCGAGATTCAACTGCACGGATTTGGGATGTGAGAACTAAAGCCAGTGTACACACATTATC
TGGACATACAAATGCAGTTGCTACAGTGAGATGTCAGGCTGCAGAACCACAAATTATTACAGGAAGCCAT
GATACTACAATTCGATTATGGGATCTGGTGGCTGGAAAAACAAGAGTGACATTAACAAATCACAAAAAAT
CAGTTAGGGCTGTGGTTTTACATCCAAGACATTACACATTTGCATCTGGTTCTCCAGATAACATAAAGCA
GTGGAAATTCCCTGATGGAAGTTTCATTCAAAATCTTTCCGGTCATAATGCTATTATTAACACATTGACG
GTAAATTCTGATGGAGTGCTTGTATCTGGAGCTGACAATGGCACCATGCATCTTTGGGACTGGAGAACTG
GCTACAATTTTCAGAGAGTTCACGCAGCTGTGCAACCTGGGTCTTTGGACAGTGAATCAGGAATATTTGC
TTGTGCTTTTGATCAGTCTGAAAGTCGATTACTAACAGCTGAAGCTGATAAAACCATTAAAGTATACAGA
GAGGATGACACAGCCACAGAAGAAACTCATCCAGTCAGCTGGAAACCAGAAATTATCAAGAGAAAGAGAT
TT
